Addgene plasmid #249064: pEvolvR-mCherry-enCas9(H840A)-PolI5M
Purpose: Expresses nucleus-localized enCas9 (H840A) fused to PolI5M and mCherry using a CMV promoter. Includes a GFP cassette flanked by BsmbI cut sites to knock in and coexpress user-defined gRNAs.
Depositing lab: John Dueber & David Schaffer. Depositing organization: University of California, Berkeley. Publication: Nickase fidelity drives EvolvR-mediated diversification in mammalian cells. Hurtado JE, Schieferecke AJ, Halperin SO, Guan J, Aidlen D, Schaffer DV, Dueber JE. Nat Commun. 2025 Apr 19;16(1):3723. doi: 10.1038/s41467-025-58414-0. PubMed 40253348.
Backbone
  Vector backbone: n/a
  Vector type: Mammalian Expression, CRISPR
Growth in bacteria
  Bacterial resistance: Ampicillin, 100 μg/mL
  Growth temperature: 37°C
  Growth strain: NEB Stable
  Copy number: High Copy
Gene/Insert
  Gene/Insert name: enCas9(H840A)-PolI5M
  Species: Synthetic
  Cloning method: Golden Gate
Terms and licenses: Academic/Nonprofit Terms; Industry Terms: Not Available to Industry
How to cite: pEvolvR-mCherry-enCas9(H840A)-PolI5M was a gift from John Dueber & David Schaffer (Addgene plasmid # 249064 ; http://n2t.net/addgene:249064 ; RRID:Addgene_249064)
