[The description below was written by a language model from this plasmid's Addgene catalogue record and pLannotate feature annotations shown in this document.]
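Description:
pEvolvR-mCherry-enCas9(H840A)-PolI5M is a 12.9 kb mammalian expression and CRISPR plasmid carrying the EvolvR targeted-diversification system on a single vector. The record names no backbone, but the annotated remnants (lac promoter/operator, T3 and T7 promoters, a pBluescript MCS fragment, a lacZα fragment and an f1 ori) point to a pBluescript-type cloning scaffold. It replicates at high copy in E. coli from a ColE1/pUC origin and is selected with ampicillin through the bla gene. No mammalian selection marker is annotated, so it appears suited to transient transfection, with red fluorescence marking expressing cells.

The main payload is a single CMV enhancer/promoter-driven open reading frame followed by a synthetic poly(A) signal. It encodes mCherry, then an enhanced-specificity SpCas9 (annotated as eSpCas9(1.1), with K848A, K1003A and R1060A) that the catalogue entry describes as carrying the H840A nickase mutation, then a variant of E. coli DNA polymerase I (polA) designated PolI5M. The record describes the fusion as nucleus-localized, although no localization signals are individually annotated, and it does not list the PolI5M mutations. In EvolvR, the guide-directed nickase creates a single-strand break from which the tethered polymerase initiates synthesis, introducing substitutions in a window adjacent to the nick.

Upstream, a human U6 promoter and an S. pyogenes gRNA scaffold flank a superfolder GFP cassette with bacterial rrnB T1 and T7Te terminators. This cassette is bordered by BsmBI sites and serves as a drop-out marker: Golden Gate insertion of a user-defined spacer replaces GFP, which should let correct clones be recognised as non-fluorescent colonies and yields a co-expressed gRNA. The associated work examines how nickase fidelity influences EvolvR diversification in mammalian cells.
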