Features (pLannotate 1.2.2; 24 found; start..end, strand, type, name):
      1..589     +  rep_origin     ori: high-copy-number ColE1/pMB1/pBR322/pUC origin of replication
    772..864     +  CDS            lacI (fragment): lac repressor; lacI; The lac repressor binds to the lac operator to inhibit transcription in E. coli. This inhibition can be relieved by adding lactose or isopropyl-β-D-thiogalactopyranoside (IPTG).
    877..898     +  protein_bind   CAP binding site: CAP binding activates transcription in the presence of cAMP. E. coli catabolite activator protein
    913..943     +  promoter       lac promoter: promoter for the E. coli lac operon
    947..969     +  protein_bind   lac operator (fragment): The lac repressor binds to the lac operator to inhibit transcription in E. coli. This inhibition can be relieved by adding lactose or isopropyl-β-D-thiogalactopyranoside (IPTG). lac repressor encoded by lacI
   1012..1030    +  promoter       T3 promoter: promoter for bacteriophage T3 RNA polymerase
   1043..1069    +  misc_feature   MCS (fragment): pBluescript multiple cloning site
   1083..1109    +  promoter       UbC promoter (fragment): human ubiquitin C promoter
   1153..1393    +  promoter       U6 promoter: RNA polymerase III promoter for human U6 snRNA
   1575..2288    +  CDS            superfolder GFP: GFP variant that folds robustly even when fused to poorly folded proteins (Pédelacq et al., 2006)
   2300..2371    +  terminator     rrnB T1 terminator: transcription terminator T1 from the E. coli rrnB gene
   2387..2414    +  terminator     T7Te terminator: phage T7 early transcription terminator
   2428..2503    +  misc_RNA       gRNA scaffold: guide RNA scaffold for the Streptococcus pyogenes CRISPR/Cas9 system
   2535..2914    +  enhancer       CMV enhancer: human cytomegalovirus immediate early enhancer
   2915..3118    +  promoter       CMV promoter: human cytomegalovirus (CMV) immediate early promoter
   3194..3898    +  CDS            mCherry: mCherry is a basic (constitutively fluorescent) red fluorescent protein published in 2004, derived from Discosoma sp.. It is reported to be a very rapidly-maturing monomer with low acid sensitivity.
   3908..8011    +  CDS            eSpCas9(1.1): Cas9 endonuclease from the Streptococcus pyogenes Type II CRISPR/Cas system, mutated to improve targeting specificity (Slaymaker et al., 2016) carries the mutations K848A, K1003A, and R1060A
   8174..10954   +  CDS            polA: DPO1_ECOLI - Also known as resA. Experimental evidence at protein level: Swiss-Prot protein existence level 1. In addition to polymerase activity, this DNA polymerase exhibits 3'-5' and 5'-3' exonuclease activity. It is able to utilize nicked circular duplex DNA as a template and can unwind the parental DNA strand from its template. From Escherichia coli (strain K12).
  11016..11056   +  polyA_signal   poly(A) signal (fragment): synthetic polyadenylation signal
  11070..11088   -  promoter       T7 promoter: promoter for bacteriophage T7 RNA polymerase
  11091..11248   +  CDS            lacZα (fragment): LacZα fragment of β-galactosidase; lacZ fragment
  11253..11681   +  rep_origin     f1 ori (sequence partly withheld): f1 bacteriophage origin of replication; arrow indicates direction of (+) strand synthesis
  11734..11838   +  promoter       AmpR promoter: bla
  11839..12699   +  CDS            AmpR: β-lactamase; bla; confers resistance to ampicillin, carbenicillin, and related antibiotics
>Addgene plasmid #249064 | pEvolvR-mCherry-enCas9(H840A)-PolI5M | addgene full sequence | sequence record 495619 | Addgene NGS Result
TTGAGATCCTTTTTTTCTGCGCGTAATCTGCTGCTTGCAAACAAAAAAACCACCGCTACCAGCGGTGGTT
TGTTTGCCGGATCAAGAGCTACCAACTCTTTTTCCGAAGGTAACTGGCTTCAGCAGAGCGCAGATACCAA
ATACTGTTCTTCTAGTGTAGCCGTAGTTAGGCCACCACTTCAAGAACTCTGTAGCACCGCCTACATACCT
CGCTCTGCTAATCCTGTTACCAGTGGCTGCTGCCAGTGGCGATAAGTCGTGTCTTACCGGGTTGGACTCA
AGACGATAGTTACCGGATAAGGCGCAGCGGTCGGGCTGAACGGGGGGTTCGTGCACACAGCCCAGCTTGG
AGCGAACGACCTACACCGAACTGAGATACCTACAGCGTGAGCTATGAGAAAGCGCCACGCTTCCCGAAGG
GAGAAAGGCGGACAGGTATCCGGTAAGCGGCAGGGTCGGAACAGGAGAGCGCACGAGGGAGCTTCCAGGG
GGAAACGCCTGGTATCTTTATAGTCCTGTCGGGTTTCGCCACCTCTGACTTGAGCGTCGATTTTTGTGAT
GCTCGTCAGGGGGGCGGAGCCTATGGAAAAACGCCAGCAACGCGGCCTTTTTACGGTTCCTGGCCTTTTG
CTGGCCTTTTGCTCACATGTTCTTTCCTGCGTTATCCCCTGATTCTGTGGATAACCGTATTACCGCCTTT
GAGTGAGCTGATACCGCTCGCCGCAGCCGAACGACCGAGCGCAGCGAGTCAGTGAGCGAGGAAGCGGAAG
AGCGCCCAATACGCAAACCGCCTCTCCCCGCGCGTTGGCCGATTCATTAATGCAGCTGGCACGACAGGTT
TCCCGACTGGAAAGCGGGCAGTGAGCGCAACGCAATTAATGTGAGTTAGCTCACTCATTAGGCACCCCAG
GCTTTACACTTTATGCTTCCGGCTCGTATGTTGTGTGGAATTGTGAGCGGATAACAATTTCACACAGGAA
ACAGCTATGACCATGATTACGCCAAGCTCGAAATTAACCCTCACTAAAGGGAACAAAAGCTGGAGCTCCA
CCGCGGTGGCGGCCGCTCTTAAGGGGTGCAGCGGCCTCCGCGCCGGGTTTTGGCGCCTCGGTGAGTGAGT
GTGTGCGTGTTGGATCCAAGGTCGGGCAGGAAGAGGGCCTATTTCCCATGATTCCTTCATATTTGCATAT
ACGATACAAGGCTGTTAGAGAGATAATTAGAATTAATTTGACTGTAAACACAAAGATATTAGTACAAAAT
ACGTGACGTAGAAAGTAATAATTTCTTGGGTAGTTTGCAGTTTTAAAATTATGTTTTAAAATGGACTATC
ATATGCTTACCGTAACTTGAAAGTATTTCGATTTCTTGGCTTTATATATCTTGTGGAAAGGACGAAACAC
CTGAGACGGAAAGTGAAACGTGATTTCATGCGTCATTTTGAACATTTTGTAAATCTTATTTAATAATGTG
TGCGGCAATTCACATTTAATTTATGAATGTTTTCTTAACATCGCGGCAACTCAAGAAACGGCAGGTTCGG
ATCTTAGCTACTAGAGAAAGAGGAGAAATACTAGATGCGTAAAGGCGAAGAGCTGTTCACTGGTGTCGTC
CCTATTCTGGTGGAACTGGATGGTGATGTCAACGGTCATAAGTTTTCCGTGCGTGGCGAGGGTGAAGGTG
ACGCAACTAATGGTAAACTGACGCTGAAGTTCATCTGTACTACTGGTAAACTGCCGGTTCCTTGGCCGAC
TCTGGTAACGACGCTGACTTATGGTGTTCAGTGCTTTGCTCGTTATCCGGACCATATGAAGCAGCATGAC
TTCTTCAAGTCCGCCATGCCGGAAGGCTATGTGCAGGAACGCACGATTTCCTTTAAGGATGACGGCACGT
ACAAAACGCGTGCGGAAGTGAAATTTGAAGGCGATACCCTGGTAAACCGCATTGAGCTGAAAGGCATTGA
CTTTAAAGAGGACGGCAATATCCTGGGCCATAAGCTGGAATACAATTTTAACAGCCACAATGTTTACATC
ACCGCCGATAAACAAAAAAATGGCATTAAAGCGAATTTTAAAATTCGCCACAACGTGGAGGATGGCAGCG
TGCAGCTGGCTGATCACTACCAGCAAAACACTCCAATCGGTGATGGTCCTGTTCTGCTGCCAGACAATCA
CTATCTGAGCACGCAAAGCGTTCTGTCTAAAGATCCGAACGAGAAACGCGATCATATGGTTCTGCTGGAG
TTCGTAACCGCAGCGGGCATCACGCATGGTATGGATGAACTGTACAAATGACCAGGCATCAAATAAAACG
AAAGGCTCAGTCGAAAGACTGGGCCTTTCGTTTTATCTGTTGTTTGTCGGTGAACGCTCTCTACTAGAGT
CACACTGGCTCACCTTCGGGTGGGCCTTTCTGCGTTTATACGTCTCAGTTTTAGAGCTAGAAATAGCAAG
TTAAAATAAGGCTAGTCCGTTATCAACTTGAAAAAGTGGCACCGAGTCGGTGCTTTTTTCCGCGGCCTCT
AGACTCGAGGCGTTGACATTGATTATTGACTAGTTATTAATAGTAATCAATTACGGGGTCATTAGTTCAT
AGCCCATATATGGAGTTCCGCGTTACATAACTTACGGTAAATGGCCCGCCTGGCTGACCGCCCAACGACC
CCCGCCCATTGACGTCAATAATGACGTATGTTCCCATAGTAACGCCAATAGGGACTTTCCATTGACGTCA
ATGGGTGGAGTATTTACGGTAAACTGCCCACTTGGCAGTACATCAAGTGTATCATATGCCAAGTACGCCC
CCTATTGACGTCAATGACGGTAAATGGCCCGCCTGGCATTATGCCCAGTACATGACCTTATGGGACTTTC
CTACTTGGCAGTACATCTACGTATTAGTCATCGCTATTACCATGGTGATGCGGTTTTGGCAGTACATCAA
TGGGCGTGGATAGCGGTTTGACTCACGGGGATTTCCAAGTCTCCACCCCATTGACGTCAATGGGAGTTTG
TTTTGGCACCAAAATCAACGGGACTTTCCAAAATGTCGTAACAACTCCGCCCCATTGACGCAAATGGGCG
GTAGGCGTGTACGGTGGGAGGTCTATATAAGCAGAGCTCTCTGGCTAACTACCGGTGCCACCATGGCCCC
AAAGAAGAAGCGGAAGGTCGGTATCCACGGAGTCCCAGCAGCCGTGAGCAAGGGCGAGGAGGATAACATG
GCCATCATCAAGGAGTTCATGCGCTTCAAGGTGCACATGGAGGGCTCCGTGAACGGCCACGAGTTCGAGA
TCGAGGGCGAGGGCGAGGGCCGCCCCTACGAGGGCACCCAGACCGCCAAGCTGAAGGTGACCAAGGGTGG
CCCCCTGCCCTTCGCCTGGGACATCCTGTCCCCTCAGTTCATGTACGGCTCCAAGGCCTACGTGAAGCAC
CCCGCCGACATCCCCGACTACTTGAAGCTGTCCTTCCCCGAGGGCTTCAAGTGGGAGCGCGTGATGAACT
TCGAGGACGGCGGCGTGGTGACCGTGACCCAGGACTCCTCCCTGCAGGACGGCGAGTTCATCTACAAGGT
GAAGCTGCGCGGCACCAACTTCCCCTCCGACGGCCCCGTAATGCAGAAGAAGACCATGGGCTGGGAGGCC
TCCTCCGAGCGGATGTACCCCGAGGACGGCGCCCTGAAGGGCGAGATCAAGCAGAGGCTGAAGCTGAAGG
ACGGCGGCCACTACGACGCTGAGGTCAAGACCACCTACAAGGCCAAGAAGCCCGTGCAGCTGCCCGGCGC
CTACAACGTCAACATCAAGTTGGACATCACCTCCCACAACGAGGACTACACCATCGTGGAACAGTACGAA
CGCGCCGAGGGCCGCCACTCCACCGGCGGCATGGACGAGCTGTACAAGGGATCCGGTATGGACAAGAAGT
ACAGCATCGGCCTGGATATCGGCACCAACTCTGTGGGCTGGGCCGTGATCACCGACGAGTACAAGGTGCC
CAGCAAGAAATTCAAGGTGCTGGGCAACACCGACCGGCACAGCATCAAGAAGAACCTGATCGGCGCCCTG
CTGTTCGACAGCGGAGAAACAGCCGAGGCCACCCGGCTGAAGAGAACCGCCAGAAGAAGATACACCAGAC
GGAAGAACCGGATCTGCTATCTGCAAGAGATCTTCAGCAACGAGATGGCCAAGGTGGACGACAGCTTCTT
CCACAGACTGGAAGAGTCCTTCCTGGTGGAAGAGGATAAGAAGCACGAGCGGCACCCCATCTTCGGCAAC
ATCGTGGACGAGGTGGCCTACCACGAGAAGTACCCCACCATCTACCACCTGAGAAAGAAACTGGTGGACA
GCACCGACAAGGCCGACCTGCGGCTGATCTATCTGGCCCTGGCCCACATGATCAAGTTCCGGGGCCACTT
CCTGATCGAGGGCGACCTGAACCCCGACAACAGCGACGTGGACAAGCTGTTCATCCAGCTGGTGCAGACC
TACAACCAGCTGTTCGAGGAAAACCCCATCAACGCCAGCGGCGTGGACGCCAAGGCCATCCTGTCTGCCA
GACTGAGCAAGAGCAGACGGCTGGAAAATCTGATCGCCCAGCTGCCCGGCGAGAAGAAGAATGGCCTGTT
CGGCAACCTGATTGCCCTGAGCCTGGGCCTGACCCCCAACTTCAAGAGCAACTTCGACCTGGCCGAGGAT
GCCAAACTGCAGCTGAGCAAGGACACCTACGACGACGACCTGGACAACCTGCTGGCCCAGATCGGCGACC
AGTACGCCGACCTGTTTCTGGCCGCCAAGAACCTGTCCGACGCCATCCTGCTGAGCGACATCCTGAGAGT
GAACACCGAGATCACCAAGGCCCCCCTGAGCGCCTCTATGATCAAGAGATACGACGAGCACCACCAGGAC
CTGACCCTGCTGAAAGCTCTCGTGCGGCAGCAGCTGCCTGAGAAGTACAAAGAGATTTTCTTCGACCAGA
GCAAGAACGGCTACGCCGGCTACATCGATGGCGGAGCCAGCCAGGAAGAGTTCTACAAGTTCATCAAGCC
CATCCTGGAAAAGATGGACGGCACCGAGGAACTGCTCGTGAAGCTGAACAGAGAGGACCTGCTGCGGAAG
CAGCGGACCTTCGACAACGGCAGCATCCCCCACCAGATCCACCTGGGAGAGCTGCACGCCATTCTGCGGC
GGCAGGAAGATTTTTACCCATTCCTGAAGGACAACCGGGAAAAGATCGAGAAGATCCTGACCTTCCGCAT
CCCCTACTACGTGGGCCCTCTGGCCAGGGGAAACAGCAGATTCGCCTGGATGACCAGAAAGAGCGAGGAA
ACCATCACCCCCTGGAACTTCGAGGAAGTGGTGGACAAGGGCGCCAGCGCCCAGAGCTTCATCGAGCGGA
TGACCAACTTCGATAAGAACCTGCCCAACGAGAAGGTGCTGCCCAAGCACAGCCTGCTGTACGAGTACTT
CACCGTGTACAACGAGCTGACCAAAGTGAAATACGTGACCGAGGGAATGAGAAAGCCCGCCTTCCTGAGC
GGCGAGCAGAAAAAAGCCATCGTGGACCTGCTGTTCAAGACCAACCGGAAAGTGACCGTGAAGCAGCTGA
AAGAGGACTACTTCAAGAAAATCGAGTGCTTCGACTCCGTGGAAATCTCCGGCGTGGAAGATCGGTTCAA
CGCCTCCCTGGGCACATACCACGATCTGCTGAAAATTATCAAGGACAAGGACTTCCTGGACAATGAGGAA
AACGAGGACATTCTGGAAGATATCGTGCTGACCCTGACACTGTTTGAGGACAGAGAGATGATCGAGGAAC
GGCTGAAAACCTATGCCCACCTGTTCGACGACAAAGTGATGAAGCAGCTGAAGCGGCGGAGATACACCGG
CTGGGGCAGGCTGAGCCGGAAGCTGATCAACGGCATCCGGGACAAGCAGTCCGGCAAGACAATCCTGGAT
TTCCTGAAGTCCGACGGCTTCGCCAACAGAAACTTCATGCAGCTGATCCACGACGACAGCCTGACCTTTA
AAGAGGACATCCAGAAAGCCCAGGTGTCCGGCCAGGGCGATAGCCTGCACGAGCACATTGCCAATCTGGC
CGGCAGCCCCGCCATTAAGAAGGGCATCCTGCAGACAGTGAAGGTGGTGGACGAGCTCGTGAAAGTGATG
GGCCGGCACAAGCCCGAGAACATCGTGATCGAAATGGCCAGAGAGAACCAGACCACCCAGAAGGGACAGA
AGAACAGCCGCGAGAGAATGAAGCGGATCGAAGAGGGCATCAAAGAGCTGGGCAGCCAGATCCTGAAAGA
ACACCCCGTGGAAAACACCCAGCTGCAGAACGAGAAGCTGTACCTGTACTACCTGCAGAATGGGCGGGAT
ATGTACGTGGACCAGGAACTGGACATCAACCGGCTGTCCGACTACGATGTGGACGCTATCGTGCCTCAGA
GCTTTCTGGCAGACGACTCCATCGATAACAAAGTGCTGACTCGGAGCGACAAGAACCGGGGCAAGAGCGA
CAACGTGCCCTCCGAAGAGGTCGTGAAGAAGATGAAGAACTACTGGCGCCAGCTGCTGAATGCCAAGCTG
ATTACCCAGAGGAAGTTCGACAATCTGACCAAGGCCGAGAGAGGCGGCCTGAGCGAACTGGATAAGGCCG
GCTTCATCAAGAGACAGCTGGTGGAAACCCGGCAGATCACAAAGCACGTGGCACAGATCCTGGACTCCCG
GATGAACACTAAGTACGACGAGAACGACAAACTGATCCGGGAAGTGAAAGTGATCACCCTGAAGTCCAAG
CTGGTGTCCGATTTCCGGAAGGATTTCCAGTTTTACAAAGTGCGCGAGATCAACAACTACCACCACGCCC
ACGACGCCTACCTGAACGCCGTCGTGGGAACCGCCCTGATCAAAAAGTACCCTGCGCTGGAAAGCGAGTT
CGTGTACGGCGACTACAAGGTGTACGACGTGCGGAAGATGATCGCCAAGAGCGAGCAGGAAATCGGCAAG
GCTACCGCCAAGTACTTCTTCTACAGCAACATCATGAACTTTTTCAAGACCGAGATTACCCTGGCCAACG
GCGAGATCCGGAAGGCGCCTCTGATCGAGACAAACGGCGAAACAGGCGAGATCGTGTGGGATAAGGGCCG
GGACTTTGCCACCGTGCGGAAAGTGCTGTCTATGCCCCAAGTGAATATCGTGAAAAAGACCGAGGTGCAG
ACAGGCGGCTTCAGCAAAGAGTCTATCCTGCCCAAGAGGAACAGCGACAAGCTGATCGCCAGAAAGAAGG
ACTGGGACCCTAAGAAGTACGGCGGCTTCGACAGCCCCACCGTGGCCTATTCTGTGCTGGTGGTGGCCAA
AGTGGAAAAGGGCAAGTCCAAGAAACTGAAGAGTGTGAAAGAGCTGCTGGGGATCACCATCATGGAAAGA
AGCAGCTTCGAGAAGAATCCCATCGACTTTCTGGAAGCCAAGGGCTACAAAGAAGTGAAAAAGGACCTGA
TCATCAAGCTGCCTAAGTACTCCCTGTTCGAGCTGGAAAACGGCCGGAAGAGAATGCTGGCCTCTGCCGG
CGAACTGCAGAAGGGAAACGAACTGGCCCTGCCCTCCAAATATGTGAACTTCCTGTACCTGGCCAGCCAC
TATGAGAAGCTGAAGGGCTCCCCCGAGGATAATGAGCAGAAACAGCTGTTTGTGGAACAGCACAAACACT
ACCTGGACGAGATCATCGAGCAGATCAGCGAGTTCTCCAAGAGAGTGATCCTGGCCGACGCTAATCTGGA
CAAGGTGCTGAGCGCCTACAACAAGCACAGAGACAAGCCTATCAGAGAGCAGGCCGAGAATATCATCCAC
CTGTTTACCCTGACCAATCTGGGAGCCCCTGCCGCCTTCAAGTACTTTGACACCACCATCGACCGGAAGA
GGTACACCAGCACCAAAGAGGTGCTGGACGCCACCCTGATCCACCAGAGCATCACCGGCCTGTACGAGAC
ACGGATCGACCTGTCTCAGCTGGGAGGCGACGCCTATCCCTATGACGTGCCCGATTATGCCAGCCTGGGC
AGCGGCTCCCCCAAGAAAAAACGCAAGGTGGAAGATCCTAAGAAAAAGCGGAAAGGTTCTAGTGAAACCC
CGGGAACAAGTGAGTCGGCCACCCCTGAAGGTGGATCAGGGGGTAGCGGATCCGTTCAGATCCCGCAGAA
CCCGCTGATTCTGGTTGACGGATCTAGTTACCTGTACCGTGCTTACCATGCTTTCCCGCCTTTGACCAAT
TCTGCTGGTGAACCTACGGGAGCTATGTACGGAGTTCTGAATATGTTGCGTTCTTTAATTATGCAGTACA
AGCCTACCCACGCTGCTGTTGTTTTCGATGCTAAAGGTAAGACGTTCCGCGACGAGTTATTCGAGCACTA
TAAGTCTCACCGTCCTCCGATGCCTGATGACTTACGCGCTCAGATTGAGCCGCTGCATGCTATGGTGAAG
GCTATGGGTTTACCTCTTTTGGCTGTCAGCGGTGTTGAGGCTGATGATGTCATTGGCACCTTAGCTCGTG
AGGCTGAGAAGGCTGGTCGCCCTGTTTTGATTTCTACCGGTGACAAGGACATGGCTCAATTGGTTACCCC
GAACATCACCCTGATCAACACCATGACCAACACGATTCTGGGTCCTGAGGAAGTTGTTAACAAATATGGT
GTTCCTCCGGAGTTGATTATTGACTTTCTTGCTCTTATGGGCGATTCTTCAGACAATATCCCGGGTGTTC
CAGGTGTTGGAGAGAAGACTGCTCAAGCTCTGCTTCAGGGTCTGGGTGGTTTGGACACCCTTTACGCTGA
ACCGGAGAAGATCGCCGGTCTGTCTTTTCGCGGTGCTAAGACCATGGCTGCTAAACTGGAACAGAATAAG
GAGGTCGCATACCTGTCTTATCAATTGGCTACCATCAAGACGGATGTGGAGTTAGAACTTACGTGCGAGC
AGCTTGAGGTTCAACAGCCTGCTGCTGAGGAACTGCTGGGTCTTTTTAAGAAATACGAATTTAAGCGTTG
GACCGCCGACGTTGAGGCTGGTAAGTGGCTGCAAGCTAAGGGTGCTAAGCCGGCTGCTAAACCGCAAGAA
ACGAGTGTCGCTGATGAGGCTCCGGAGGTTACCGCTACCGTTATCTCTTACGATAATTATGTTACGATTC
TGGACGAGGAAACCTTAAAGGCTTGGATCGCTAAATTAGAGAAGGCTCCTGTTTTCGCTTTCGACACGGA
AACGGATTCTCTGGACAATATTAGTGCGAATCTTGTTGGTCTGAGTTTCGCAATTGAACCGGGTGTTGCT
GCTTACATCCCTGTGGCACACGACTACCTGGACGCTCCGGACCAGATTTCACGTGAACGCGCTCTGGAAC
TGCTGAAGCCTTTATTAGAGGACGAGAAAGCTTTGAAAGTTGGTCAGAATTTGAAGTATGCTCGTGGAAT
CTTAGCTAATTATGGTATCGAGTTGCGCGGTATCGCTTTCGACACGATGTTGGAATCTTATATCCTGAAC
TCTGTCGCTGGTCGCCATGACATGGACTCTCTGGCTGAGCGCTGGCTGAAACATAAGACGATTACCTTCG
AGGAAATCGCAGGAAAGGGTAAGAACCAGCTCACGTTCAATCAAATCGCTCTGGAGGAAGCTGGTCGCTA
TGCTGCTGAGGACGCTGACGTTACTCTGCAACTGCACTTGAAGATGTGGCCTGACTTGCAGAAGCATAAG
GGTCCACTGAATGTTTTTGAAAACATTGAGATGCCTTTGGTTCCAGTTCTGTCTCGTATCGAGCGCAATG
GCGTTAAAATTGACCCAAAGGTTTTACATAACCACTCAGAGGAACTGACGCTGCGCTTAGCCGAATTGGA
GAAAAAGGCTCACGAGATCGCTGGCGAAGAGTTCAATCTGTCATCTACGAAACAACTGCAGACTATCCTG
TTCGAGAAGCAAGGTATCAAGCCATTAAAAAAGACCCCTGGCGGTGCTCCGTCTACCTCTGAGGAAGTTT
TGGAGGAGTTAGCTTTGGATTACCCTCTGCCGAAGGTTATCTTGGAATACCGCGGTTTGGCTAAATTGAA
GTCTACTTATACGGATAAACTTCCTTTGATGATTAATCCAAAGACGGGTCGCGTTCACACGTCGTACCAT
CAAGCTGTTACCGCTACCGGTCGCCTGTCTTCTACGGATCCGAATTTACAGAATATTCCTGTGCGCAATG
AGGAGGGCCGCCGCATTCGTCAAGCTTTTATCGCTCCGGAAGACTACGTTATCGTTTCTGCTGATTATTC
TCAAAATGAATTACGTATCATGGCTCACCTGTCTCGCGATAAGGGTCTGTTGACGGCCTTTGCTGAGGGT
AAGGACATTCATCGTGCTACCGCTGCTGAGGTTTACGGCCTGCCGTTGGAAACGGTTACGTCTGAACAGC
GTCGCTCTGCTAAGCGTATTAATTTCGGCTTAATCTACGGTATGTCTGCGTTTGGCTTAGCTCGTCAGCT
GAATATCCCGCGCAAGGAAGCTCAAAAATATATGGATCTGTATTTTGAGCGTTACCACGGTGTTTTGGAA
TACATGGAGCGTACGCGCGCGCAAGCTAAGGAACAAGGTTATGTGGAAACCTTGGATGGTCGTCGCTTGT
ACTTGCCTGACATTAAGTCTTCTAACGGCGCCCGCCGCGCTGCTGCCGAGCGCGCTGCTATCAATGCTCC
GATGCAAGGTACTGCTGCTGATATTATTAAGCGTGCTATGATCGCTGTGGACGCTTGGCTGCAAGCTGAA
CAGCCTCGCGTTCGCATGATTATGCAAGTTCATGACGAGTTGGTTTTCGAGGTGCATAAGGACGACGTGG
ACGCTGTTGCTAAACAAATCCACCAGTTGATGGAGAATTGCACGCGCTTAGACGTTCCGCTGCTGGTTGA
AGTTGGTTCTGGTGAAAACTGGGACCAGGCTCACTAATAATGGCTGAAAACTGGGACCAGGCTCACTAAC
TCAGATCCTACTAGGTTTAATAAACATCTTTATTTTCATTACATCTGTGTGTTGGTTTTTTGTGTGGTAC
CCAATTCGCCCTATAGTGAGTCGTATTACAATTCACTGGCCGTCGTTTTACAACGTCGTGACTGGGAAAA
CCCTGGCGTTACCCAACTTAATCGCCTTGCAGCACATCCCCCTTTCGCCAGCTGGCGTAATAGCGAAGAG
GCCCGCACCGATCGCCCTTCCCAACAGTTGCGCAGCCTGAATGGCGAATGGG
[124 nt withheld, positions 11253-11376]
C
[91 nt withheld, positions 11378-11468]
A
[49 nt withheld, positions 11470-11518]
CCTTTGACGTTGGAGTCCACGTTCTTT
[37 nt withheld, positions 11546-11582]
ACCCTATCTCGGTCTATTCTTTTGATTTATAAGGGATTTTGCCGATTTCGGCCTATTGGTTAAAAAATGA
GCTGATTTAACAAAAATTTAACGCGAATTTTAACAAAATATTAACGCTTACAATTTAGGTGGCACTTTTC
GGGGAAATGTGCGCGGAACCCCTATTTGTTTATTTTTCTAAATACATTCAAATATGTATCCGCTCATGAG
ACAATAACCCTGATAAATGCTTCAATAATATTGAAAAAGGAAGAGTATGAGTATTCAACATTTCCGTGTC
GCCCTTATTCCCTTTTTTGCGGCATTTTGCCTTCCTGTTTTTGCTCACCCAGAAACGCTGGTGAAAGTAA
AAGATGCTGAAGATCAGTTGGGTGCACGAGTGGGTTACATCGAACTGGATCTCAACAGCGGTAAGATCCT
TGAGAGTTTTCGCCCCGAAGAACGTTTTCCAATGATGAGCACTTTTAAAGTTCTGCTATGTGGCGCGGTA
TTATCCCGTATTGACGCCGGGCAAGAGCAACTCGGTCGCCGCATACACTATTCTCAGAATGACTTGGTTG
AGTACTCACCAGTCACAGAAAAGCATCTTACGGATGGCATGACAGTAAGAGAATTATGCAGTGCTGCCAT
AACCATGAGTGATAACACTGCGGCCAACTTACTTCTGACAACGATCGGAGGACCGAAGGAGCTAACCGCT
TTTTTGCACAACATGGGGGATCATGTAACTCGCCTTGATCGTTGGGAACCGGAGCTGAATGAAGCCATAC
CAAACGACGAGCGTGACACCACGATGCCTGTAGCAATGGCAACAACGTTGCGCAAACTATTAACTGGCGA
ACTACTTACTCTAGCTTCCCGGCAACAATTAATAGACTGGATGGAGGCGGATAAAGTTGCAGGACCACTT
CTGCGCTCGGCCCTTCCGGCTGGCTGGTTTATTGCTGATAAATCTGGAGCCGGTGAGCGTGGTTCTCGCG
GTATCATTGCAGCACTGGGGCCAGATGGTAAGCCCTCCCGTATCGTAGTTATCTACACGACGGGGAGTCA
GGCAACTATGGATGAACGAAATAGACAGATCGCTGAGATAGGTGCCTCACTGATTAAGCATTGGTAACTG
TCAGACCAAGTTTACTCATATATACTTTAGATTGATTTAAAACTTCATTTTTAATTTAAAAGGATCTAGG
TGAAGATCCTTTTTGATAATCTCATGACCAAAATCCCTTAACGTGAGTTTTCGTTCCACTGAGCGTCAGA
CCCCGTAGAAAAGATCAAAGGATCTTC
